Addgene plasmid #148927: pAc5.1B-HA-DmGIGYF-del331-370-YFWFtoAAAA-dsRNAres_AH
Purpose: Insect Expression of DmGIGYF1-del331-370-YFWFtoAAAA-dsRNAres
Depositing lab: Elisa Izaurralde. Depositing organization: Max Planck Institute for Developmental Biology. Publication: Direct role for the Drosophila GIGYF protein in 4EHP-mediated mRNA repression. Ruscica V, Bawankar P, Peter D, Helms S, Igreja C, Izaurralde E. Nucleic Acids Res. 2019 Jul 26;47(13):7035-7048. doi: 10.1093/nar/gkz429. PubMed 31114929.
Backbone
  Vector backbone: Unknown
  Vector type: Insect Expression
Growth in bacteria
  Bacterial resistance: Ampicillin, 100 μg/mL
  Growth temperature: 37°C
  Growth strain: DH5alpha
  Copy number: Low Copy
Gene/Insert
  Gene/Insert name: DmGIGYF1-del331-370-YFWFtoAAAA-dsRNAres
  Species: D. melanogaster (fly)
  Mutation: one silent mutation compared to the sequence given by isoform G NCBI:NM_001169356 or Uniprot.:Q7KQM6
  Entrez Gene: Gyf (a.k.a. Dmel_CG11148, CG11148, Dmel\CG11148, Q7KQM6)
  Cloning method: Unknown
Terms and licenses: Academic/Nonprofit Terms; Industry Terms: Not Available to Industry
Depositor comments: Plasmids from this collection were made available to the research community and donated after the lab closed. Please note that the sequence provided by the depositing laboratory may be theoretical/predicted or based on Sanger sequencing results. There may be discrepancies between sequencing results obtained by Addgene and the depositor sequence. If an Addgene verified sequence is not available, please contact before placing your order to request that our lab fully sequence the plasmid.
How to cite: pAc5.1B-HA-DmGIGYF-del331-370-YFWFtoAAAA-dsRNAres_AH was a gift from Elisa Izaurralde (Addgene plasmid # 148927 ; http://n2t.net/addgene:148927 ; RRID:Addgene_148927)
