[The description below was written by a language model from this plasmid's Addgene catalogue record and pLannotate feature annotations shown in this document.]
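Description:
pAc5.1B-HA-DmGIGYF-del331-370-YFWFtoAAAA-dsRNAres_AH is an insect-cell expression plasmid of about 10 kb. The catalogue lists the backbone as unknown, although the name and feature layout point to a pAc5.1-type vector. It is maintained in E. coli through a ColE1/pUC-type origin and selected with ampicillin via the β-lactamase gene and its own promoter. The record lists it as low copy even though the annotated origin is of the high-copy class. Short fragments annotated as tetracycline resistance and SV40 large T antigen appear to be non-functional backbone remnants.

The expression cassette is driven by the Drosophila melanogaster actin 5C promoter, a strong constitutive promoter commonly used in cultured fly cells. It is followed by an N-terminal HA epitope (annotated as a fragment of a 3xHA tag, consistent with a single HA copy) and the coding sequence of Drosophila GIGYF (Gyf, CG11148). An SV40 polyadenylation signal sits downstream. A vector-derived V5 tag lies after the open reading frame, but the record does not say whether it is translated in frame.

As the name indicates, the insert lacks residues 331–370 and carries a YFWF-to-AAAA substitution. It is also "dsRNAres", which implies recoding so that the transcript escapes a dsRNA directed against endogenous Gyf. The depositor additionally notes one silent change relative to the isoform G reference. GIGYF is a component of the 4EHP-GYF2 translational repressor complex, bridging 4EHP to decapping and deadenylation factors. This mutant is therefore suited to knockdown-and-rescue experiments in fly cells that test which regions of GIGYF are needed for 4EHP-mediated mRNA repression. The record does not state which specific interactions the deletion and substitutions disrupt.
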