Features (pLannotate 1.2.2; 10 found; start..end, strand, type, name):
     56..2568    +  promoter       Ac5 promoter: Drosophila melanogaster actin 5C promoter
   2594..2620    +  CDS            3xHA (fragment): three tandem HA epitope tags
   2642..7243    +  CDS            Gyf: GGYF1_DROME - Experimental evidence at protein level: Swiss-Prot protein existence level 1. Key component of the 4EHP-GYF2 complex, a multiprotein complex that acts as a repressor of translation initiation (PubMed:31114929). In the 4EHP-GYF2 complex, promotes translational repression and decay of mRNA targets by recruiting and bridging the association of the 4EHP complex with decapping effector proteins, such as me31B and Patr-1, and the deadenylation CCR4-NOT complex (PubMed:31114929). Involved in regulating starvation-induced, developmental and physiological autophagy, which is critical for
   7282..7323    +  CDS            V5 tag: epitope tag from simian virus 5
   7423..7557    -  polyA_signal   SV40 poly(A) signal: SV40 polyadenylation signal
   7580..7664    -  CDS            large T antigen (fragment): large T antigen from SV40 (simian virus 40)
   7665..8135    +  CDS            TcR (fragment): tetracycline efflux protein; tet; confers resistance to tetracycline
   8179..8767    -  rep_origin     ori: high-copy-number ColE1/pMB1/pBR322/pUC origin of replication
   8938..9798    -  CDS            AmpR: β-lactamase; bla; confers resistance to ampicillin, carbenicillin, and related antibiotics
   9799..9903    -  promoter       AmpR promoter: bla
>Addgene plasmid #148927 | pAc5.1B-HA-DmGIGYF-del331-370-YFWFtoAAAA-dsRNAres_AH | depositor full sequence | sequence record 291375 | Full Sequence
CTTCAAGGAATTAATTCTATATTCTAAAAACACAAATGATACTTCTAAAAAAAATCATGAATGGCATCAA
CTCTGAATCAAATCTTTGCAGATGCACCTACTTCTCATTTCCACTGTCACATCATTTTTCCAGATCTCGC
TGCCTGTTATGTGGCCCACAAACCAAGACACGTTTTATGGCCATTAAAGCTGGCTGATCGTCGCCAAACA
CCAAATACATATCAATATGTACATTCGAGAAAGAAGCGATCAAAGAAGCGTCTTCGGGCGAGTAGGAGAA
TGCGGAGGAGAAGGAGAACGAGCTGATCTAGTATCTCTCCACAATCCAATGCCAACTGACCAACTGGCCA
TATTCGGAGCAATTTGAAGCCAATTTCCATCGCCTGGCGATCGCTCCATTCTTGGCTATATGTTTTTCAC
CGTTCCCGGGGCCATTTTCAAAGACTCGTCGGTAAGATAAGATTGTGTCACTCGCTGTCTCTCTTCATTT
GTCGAAGAATGCTGAGGAATTTCGCGATGACGTCGGCGAGTATTTTGAAGAATGAGAATAATTTGTATTT
ATACGAAAATCAGTTAGTGGAATTTTCTACAAAAACATGTTATCTATAGATAATTTTGTTGCAAAATATG
TTGACTATGACAAAGATTGTATGTATATACCTTTAATGTATTCTCATTTTCTTATGTATTTATAATGGCA
ATGATGATACTGATGATATTTTAAGATGATGCCAGACCACAGGCTGATTTCTGCGTCTTTTGCCGAACGC
AGTGCATGTGCGGTTGTTGTTTTTTGGAATAGTTTCAATTTTCGGACTGTCCGCTTTGATTTCAGTTTCT
TGGCTTATTCAAAAAGCAAAGTAAAGCCAAAAAAGCGAGATGGCAATACCAAATGCGGCAAAACGGTAGT
GGAAGGAAAGGGGTGCGGGGCAGCGGAAGGAAGGGTGGGGCGGGGCGTGGCGGGGTCTGTGGCTGGGCGC
GACGTCACCGACGTTGGAGCCACTCCTTTGACCATGTGTGCGTGTGTGTATTATTCGTGTCTCGCCACTC
GCCGGTTGTTTTTTTCTTTTTATCTCGCTCTCTCTAGCGCCATCTCGTACGCATGCTCAACGCACCGCAT
GTTGCCGTGTCCTTTATGCGTCATTTTGGCTCGAAATAGGCAATTATTTAAACAAAGATTAGTCAACGAA
AACGCTAAAATAAATAAGTCTACAATATGGTTACTTATTGCCATGTGTGTGCAGCCAACGATAGCAACAA
AAGCAACAACACAGTGGCTTTCCCTCTTTCACTTTTTGTTTGCAAGCGCGTGCGAGCAAGACGGCACGAC
CGGCAAACGCAATTACGCTGACAAAGAGCAGACGAAGTTTTGGCCGAAAAACATCAAGGCGCCTGATACG
AATGCATTTGCAATAACAATTGCGATATTTAATATTGTTTATGAAGCTGTTTGACTTCAAAACACACAAA
AAAAAAAATAAAACAAATTATTTGAAAGAGAATTAGGAATCGGACAGCTTATCGTTACGGGCTAACAGCA
CACCGAGACGAAATAGCTTACCTGACGTCACAGCCTCTGGAAGAACTGCCGCCAAGCAGAGAGAGAGAGA
AAAAGAGGGAGAGCAGCTTAGACCGCATGTGCTTGTGTGTGAGGCGTCTCTCTCTTCGTCTCCTGTTTGC
GCAAACGCATAGACTGCACTGAGAAAATCGATTACCTATTTTTTATGAATGAATATTTGCACTATTACTA
TTCAAAACTATTAAGATAGCAATCACATTCAATAGCCAAATACTATACCACCTGAGCGATGCAACGAAAT
GATCAATTTGAGCAAAAATGCTGCATATTTAGGACGGCATCATTATAGAAATGCTTCTTGCTGTGTACTT
TTCTCTCGTCTGGCAGCTGTTTCGCCGTTATTGTTAAAACCGGCTTAAGTTAGGTGTGTTTTCTACGACT
AGTGATGCCCCTACTAGAAGATGTGTGTTGCACAAATGTCCCTGAATAACCAATTTGAAGTGCAGATAGC
AGTAAACGTAAGCTAATATGAATATTATTTAACTGTAATGTTTTAATATCGCTGGACATTACTAATAAAC
CCACTATAAACACATGTACATATGTATGTTTTGGCATACAATGAGTAGTTGGGGAAAAAATGTGTAAAAG
CACCGTGACCATCACAGCATAAAGATAACCAGCTGAAGTATCGAATATGAGTAACCCCCAAATTGAATCA
CATGCCGCAACTGATAGGACCCATGGAAGTACACTCTTCATGGCGATATACAAGACACACACAAGCACGA
ACACCCAGTTGCGGAGGAAATTCTCCGTAAATGAAAACCCAATCGGCGAACAATTCATACCCATATATGG
TAAAAGTTTTGAACGCGACTTGAGAGCGGAGAGCATTGCGGCTGATAAGGTTTTAGCGCTAAGCGGGCTT
TATAAAACGGGCTGCGGGACCAGTTTTCATATCACTACCGTTTGAGTTCTTGTGCTGTGTGGATACTCCT
CCCGACACAAAGCCGCTCCATCAGCCAGCAGTCGTCTAATCCAGAGACCCCGGATCGGGGTACCAACATG
GCTTACCCATACGATGTTCCAGATTACGCTCCTCCTCCAAGCTTGAATTCTATGACTGACTCCATGAAGT
TCGGACCTGAGTGGCTGCGAAACATGAGCGCAGAACCCTCCGGTAGCCCATCCACGTATAATGTGGGAAA
CGCGGCCCAGAATAACAGCATAGGCGGACATAATCTCGGCAATAATACTGCAGCGTCGGCATCGCGAAAC
CTCTTCCCCGAGTATCGCTATGGTCGGGAAGAGATGCTCAGTCTCTTTGACCGTAATTGTCTGCTCCCAC
AAATTTTGCCTTCCTTTAAGAAACTGTTTGTCGAGAAAGTCCAATGTCCGCTGGCGCTCACCCCTAGTAG
CGAAGAAGATATTAATCAGAATTCCCTCGGAAACAATAGCCGCCCAGCATGGCTCCAAAGGTCCCCGTCG
GGTTTCGGATCCGCTAGTCGCGGAAGCGGTCGTGGCGGTACAGTGGATCGTGGTCGCATGAGGGGCAAGT
CCGCGTACCACCCAATTTATCAGCGTCCTTCGGGCCTGTACGACGAGAGTCTCTCCGTGATCAGTAAAGC
TGAGCGGACTTGGTCCGATCGTAATGGCACAGGCGACAGTGCTGCTACAACTACTAGTACGTCGGGTAGT
GGAGCGTTGGACTGGAACGGTACGCCTAGTAGCTCGCCACGGAAGGACTACTCCAACAACCACCGTAATC
TGGAGAATTGGCGTCGGACTCGAAATGAGGACGGCAGTGGCGACGGCCCGTCGAGTTCCGGCTCGATGAG
TGGCCCTGATATTGCTGGTTGGCGGAGCGGTGTCGTCGGTGGAAGTACAAACGCAGGTTTTGGTACCAAT
AGCCATCGGTGGGGAAGATCTACAAGCTGGCGTGATGAAGATCCTAGCGTCGACAATGCAGCTAGTTTAC
AACGCTCAATTTCAACAGTTGCGACTTTAAGTACAGATCGGACTGGAAACAATAAAGGATCTGGAATCGG
AGCTGCAGAGGGAGTAGGGAGCATATCGCACCCACGGTTGTCGAGTTCTAAAATATCTCAAACTGATCTA
AAACCTATCAAAAGTTCGCATAATACTTTAAAAACCAAAAGCTTAGACTCCTATGACGATGTAAAAAGAC
CGAAAAGTAAAGACCTGTCTGATCCAGATAGTGGAAACGATATAACTCCAGAAACCTCATTAACGAAAGA
TACCAATACAACAGCTGTGCAAGAAGAAGTTGAAAGCAGTTTATCTCCAATAAGCTCTACAACGACAAAG
GAAGTGATCCATGGAGATATTTCAGATCGGATTAAAGAGGTCGCCGATGAAGTAGAAAAACTTATAATGG
ATGATGATCATAAAATCTCTTCGAATCAAAGCCAACATCAAAATCATGACGGGTTTACAGCTGCACTTCC
AAGAATGGCAGACATTGAGATAAACGTAAAACCGAGTGTTACAGCAGTGCATCGGCAAGCACCTTCCACC
ATGCCTATACAAATTACCCCTACAATTACAGATGTCGCTCCACCATCCCATGCAGTTGTGTCGTTTTCGG
ATCATGAGACAATGCAACACCATAACATGCACCACCTGCCACAATTTCCAATGATTCCTACACCGCATAT
CATCACTCCAAATCTAAACGAATTGTGGTTTGCCCGGGATCCGCAGGCAAATGTTCAGGGGCCAGCTAGT
GCCGTTGAGATGACGGAAGCGTATCGCGCTGGCTACGCTAATGAGAACCTGTTTGTACGCCGGTACTCTG
ATAATAGGTTTAGACCGCTGGGAGAGCTTATAAAATTTTGTCATGGTAACATGCCATTTACGCACAGTCA
CCTACTTCCATCTCCGATAGAACTAGAGAACATTCCTGTTGGTCAAATACCAGCCCCTCTAACGGCGTCA
CTTTCAATTACACCCCATAAGCCATCACCGATTCCTATCGCACTTTCTGTTGTTGAACAGCAGTTGCAGC
AACAAAGAGATGAGCAACTAAAGGCAAATGTTACAGCAACAGCTGAAGCTCTACGTGCTGCAATAAAAGG
AAGTTTTGGCGGAAATAGCATTGGTAATACGTCTCATTTGCTTACAATGCGGTTTCAAATGCTACAGGAT
CAGTACATACAGCACCAGGAATACCAAATACTAGCTGAGCTATCCAAAAATGAATGCTTTCAACGTCTTT
CGGCTGTCGAGCAAGAAACAGTTGTTCGTCGGAAAGTTCAATTGCTGGGTCTTCCTGAGTATTTGATCAG
CTTAAACGGATTAAGCAATTCTTTGTCCGTACTGAACCCCGTTGCCGGTAGACAGTTGTACAGGGCAGTG
GTTGAGCACGCCAAGAAGGATCAACAACATATTTTTGCAAACACCGAGCAACAACGTTCAGTGGGAAATT
TACTGGATGCTAATAATTTCATTCTAAATGCCCAAATAATGATTCAGCAATCGCAGCAAGAGGTAGGTCC
CTTGGTATCATCCGTGGATTGTATTATGCAAGGTGGAACTGCAGCTGACCTAAATAAGCCGAATGAAATA
CCGAGGAATGAGTTAGACTTAATTAATGAATATAACTTACGGATGCTGTTGCGTGGCCAACCAACAAGTA
CTCAACAGCAACCACCTGCGCTGACGAACTCAGCTACCGAAAATCTCCCTGGAGTTGATTTTTTAACTGA
AACACAATTGTTAGAGCGGCAAAACTTGATGATTCCAATCTGGTTACCCCCTAATAATAATAAGCAACAA
GAAACCGACCAACAGTGGGCTGAAATGTCTAATGCGGATGCATCATTATGGGAAACGGCCAACTTAAATG
AAGAGCGAAATGAAGATCAGCAACTATTAATACAAAAGTCTTCTGAAGCGTGCTTCGCAGATACAGAAAA
AGATGTCAAAATTGCCCAATTATTTCAAGTTCAATCAGGAAATGTTGTTAACCACACCGCATTAGAGGAA
TTAGATCAGTCCCCTCAAAATTTAAAAGGTTCACATAATCAAAAAATAGTCAAATCCCTTGTTTCCGATA
TTCAACAGAATCATAATGAGGAACTAAATTCACATCAACACCAGGTAAAGCAGGCTAACAAGCAGAATCT
GAATACAAAACAGAATGCGGCACAGTCAGCCCTAAAGCCAATTAATAACGAAAATGATCGCAAACGAGAA
CAGACAGAAGAAAAAAAAAGGCAAAGAGAGGAACGCAAGCGCCAGCAATTGGAAGATGATAAACGTCGGG
CGTTGAATGAATCTGAAGAACAGACCCGCCAAATTCAAGAGGAAAAGGAAAGGCAACAGCAAATACAAGC
CCAACGTCGAAAGGCATTGTTGGGCAATGTCCATTCTCTATCAGTTCAAAATGGGATGTCAGGAACATTA
GCGTCTGCACAAAGCAAGAAGAACGACGATGCCAAAACAGCAGAACCCCAAGTATCCTCGCGCTTGCCGT
CTACATCCGTAGCGCCTTGGTCTTTTCAGTTGCAAAATTCTATGAGATCGGCGCCTGGTCTGGCAGAAAT
ACAAAAGGCAGAACGTCGAGAGCGTCGCGCAGACCAACAGCGACATCAAGAGCTATTAGACAAGCAATTG
CGTGCCAATGCCGCAGCTGCGGCTGAAGCCAACGATGCTTTGCTTAAATGGCAGTCAACACCAGCGTCGG
CGCCCGTAATGAGTCTCGCCGAAATTCAAGCAGAAGAGGCAAGGCGGTTGGCCAATGACCTTGTGGATCG
GCAGCGTCGACGAGAACTGGAACATCACCAACAAGCTCCTTTGTCATCAGCGGTTTTGGTTACGAGTGCA
ACTTCCAACATCTGGGGTAACGCCAATAAAGCATGGAGTTCGTCCGCTGCTCAATCACTTTCGTTAAAAA
CAAGTTCTGGAACTGGTCTGTGGGACGAACCGAATCCATTAGGTTCTAATGGATCTGGAACAAGCGGTAC
CTCATCCGTAACTGCGGCGGCAGTCTTGGCAGGAGGATTAAACTCAGCTAATAAATCCACTCTGCAAGCT
CAAAATAAGTCGTCGGCTTTATTTGCATCGCCTCGAAATTTGCGCAAGAGTCAAACATTGCCAGCCCTTA
GTAACCCAGAAAAGTCAAATAAAAATGGACCAGGTCAACGGCCAGAAAAACAAAAGTTGGCTCAAACTCG
TTCAAAGGGTGCCGCTGTCTCAATTGAAGAGAAGGATAGAGAAAGAAAATTGAATGCAAAAAGCCAGCAA
AGCAGCACCGACCAAGCCATTAGCAAGGTTAATGAGTATGAAAACGAGTTCACTAGCTGGTGCATAAAGA
GCCTAGATAATATGTCCGCCAAAGTTGATGTACCCACGTTCGTTGCATTCTTGCAGGACTTGGAAGCGCC
ATATGAGGTAAAGGACTATGTCCGAATATACCTTGGCGATGGAAAAGATTCTTTGGATTTCGCAAAGCAG
TTTTTGGAGCGACGTAGCAAATACAAAAGCTTGCAACGTGCCCAAAAGGCACACAATGACGATATGTGCA
AACCAGCTCCTGCCATTACGCCATCTGCGAATGACTATGCCGACAGCAAGAACAAACAAAAAAAGATTAA
AAAGAATAAGATGACTAAGATGGACGCCCGCATTCTTGGGTTTTCAGTAACTGCTGCCGAGGGTCGCATA
AATGTTGGCATTCGAGACTACGTCGAAGGACCATAAGCGGCCGCTCGAGTCTAGAGGGCCCGCGGTTCGA
AGGTAAGCCTATCCCTAACCCTCTCCTCGGTCTCGATTCTACGCGTACCGGTCATCATCACCATCACCAT
TGAGTTTAAACCCGCTGATCAGCCTCGACTGTGCCTTCTAAGGCCTGAGCTCGCTGATCAGCCTCGATCG
AGGATCCAGACATGATAAGATACATTGATGAGTTTGGACAAACCACAACTAGAATGCAGTGAAAAAAATG
CTTTATTTGTGAAATTTGTGATGCTATTGCTTTATTTGTAACCATTATAAGCTGCAATAAACAAGTTAAC
AACAACAATTGCATTCATTTTATGTTTCAGGTTCAGGGGGAGGTGTGGGAGGTTTTTTAAAGCAAGTAAA
ACCTCTACAAATGTGGTATGGCTGATTATGATCAGTCGACCGATGCCCTTGAGAGCCTTCAACCCAGTCA
GCTCCTTCCGGTGGGCGCGGGGCATGACTATCGTCGCCGCACTTATGACTGTCTTCTTTATCATGCAACT
CGTAGGACAGGTGCCGGCAGCGCTCTGGGTCATTTTCGGCGAGGACCGCTTTCGCTGGAGCGCGACGATG
ATCGGCCTGTCGCTTGCGGTATTCGGAATCTTGCACGCCCTCGCTCAAGCCTTCGTCACTGGTCCCGCCA
CCAAACGTTTCGGCGAGAAGCAGGCCATTATCGCCGGCATGGCGGCCGACGCGCTGGGCTACGTCTTGCT
GGCGTTCGCGACGCGAGGCTGGATGGCCTTCCCCATTATGATTCTTCTCGCTTCCGGCGGCATCGGGATG
CCCGCGTTGCAGGCCATGCTGTCCAGGCAGGTAGATGACGACCATCAGGGACAGCTTCAAGGATCGCTCG
CGGCTCTTACCAGCCAGCAAAAGGCCAGGAACCGTAAAAAGGCCGCGTTGCTGGCGTTTTTCCATAGGCT
CCGCCCCCCTGACGAGCATCACAAAAATCGACGCTCAAGTCAGAGGTGGCGAAACCCGACAGGACTATAA
AGATACCAGGCGTTTCCCCCTGGAAGCTCCCTCGTGCGCTCTCCTGTTCCGACCCTGCCGCTTACCGGAT
ACCTGTCCGCCTTTCTCCCTTCGGGAAGCGTGGCGCTTTCTCAATGCTCACGCTGTAGGTATCTCAGTTC
GGTGTAGGTCGTTCGCTCCAAGCTGGGCTGTGTGCACGAACCCCCCGTTCAGCCCGACCGCTGCGCCTTA
TCCGGTAACTATCGTCTTGAGTCCAACCCGGTAAGACACGACTTATCGCCACTGGCAGCAGCCACTGGTA
ACAGGATTAGCAGAGCGAGGTATGTAGGCGGTGCTACAGAGTTCTTGAAGTGGTGGCCTAACTACGGCTA
CACTAGAAGGACAGTATTTGGTATCTGCGCTCTGCTGAAGCCAGTTACCTTCGGAAAAAGAGTTGGTAGC
TCTTGATCCGGCAAACAAACCACCGCTGGTAGCGGTGGTTTTTTTGTTTGCAAGCAGCAGATTACGCGCA
GAAAAAAAGGATCTCAAGAAGATCCTTTGATCTTTTCTACGGGGTCTGACGCTCAGTGGAACGAAAACTC
ACGTTAAGGGATTTTGGTCATGAGATTATCAAAAAGGATCTTCACCTAGATCCTTTTAAATTAAAAATGA
AGTTTTAAATCAATCTAAAGTATATATGAGTAAACTTGGTCTGACAGTTACCAATGCTTAATCAGTGAGG
CACCTATCTCAGCGATCTGTCTATTTCGTTCATCCATAGTTGCCTGACTCCCCGTCGTGTAGATAACTAC
GATACGGGAGGGCTTACCATCTGGCCCCAGTGCTGCAATGATACCGCGAGACCCACGCTCACCGGCTCCA
GATTTATCAGCAATAAACCAGCCAGCCGGAAGGGCCGAGCGCAGAAGTGGTCCTGCAACTTTATCCGCCT
CCATCCAGTCTATTAATTGTTGCCGGGAAGCTAGAGTAAGTAGTTCGCCAGTTAATAGTTTGCGCAACGT
TGTTGCCATTGCTGCAGGCATCGTGGTGTCACGCTCGTCGTTTGGTATGGCTTCATTCAGCTCCGGTTCC
CAACGATCAAGGCGAGTTACATGATCCCCCATGTTGTGCAAAAAAGCGGTTAGCTCCTTCGGTCCTCCGA
TCGTTGTCAGAAGTAAGTTGGCCGCAGTGTTATCACTCATGGTTATGGCAGCACTGCATAATTCTCTTAC
TGTCATGCCATCCGTAAGATGCTTTTCTGTGACTGGTGAGTACTCAACCAAGTCATTCTGAGAATAGTGT
ATGCGGCGACCGAGTTGCTCTTGCCCGGCGTCAACACGGGATAATACCGCGCCACATAGCAGAACTTTAA
AAGTGCTCATCATTGGAAAACGTTCTTCGGGGCGAAAACTCTCAAGGATCTTACCGCTGTTGAGATCCAG
TTCGATGTAACCCACTCGTGCACCCAACTGATCTTCAGCATCTTTTACTTTCACCAGCGTTTCTGGGTGA
GCAAAAACAGGAAGGCAAAATGCCGCAAAAAAGGGAATAAGGGCGACACGGAAATGTTGAATACTCATAC
TCTTCCTTTTTCAATATTATTGAAGCATTTATCAGGGTTATTGTCTCATGAGCGGATACATATTTGAATG
TATTTAGAAAAATAAACAAATAGGGGTTCCGCGCACATTTCCCCGAAAAGTGCCACCTGACGTCTAAGAA
ACCATTATTATCATGACATTAACCTATAAAAATAGGCGTATCACGAGGCCCTTTCGT
